>Addgene plasmid #162453 | pJYDNgp | addgene full sequence | sequence record 321460 | Addgene NGS Result
TTATATATTTATATTAAAAAATTTAAATTATAATTATTTTTATAGCACGTGATGAAAAGGACCCAGGTGG
CACTTTTCGGGGAAATGTGCGCGGAACCCCTATTTGTTTATTTTTCTAAATACATTCAAATATGTATCCG
CTCATGAGACAATAACCCTGATAAATGCTTCAATAATATTGAAAAAGGAAGAGTATGAGCCATATTCAAC
GGGAAACGTCTTGCTCGAGGCCGCGATTAAATTCCAACATGGATGCTGATTTATATGGGTATAAATGGGC
TCGCGATAATGTCGGGCAATCAGGTGCGACAATCTATCGATTGTATGGGAAGCCCGATGCGCCAGAGTTG
TTTCTGAAACATGGCAAAGGTAGCGTTGCCAATGATGTTACAGATGAGATGGTCAGACTAAACTGGCTGA
CGGAATTTATGCCTCTTCCGACCATCAAGCATTTTATCCGTACTCCTGATGATGCATGGTTACTCACCAC
TGCGATCCCCGGGAAAACAGCATTCCAGGTATTAGAAGAATATCCTGATTCAGGTGAAAATATTGTTGAT
GCGCTGGCAGTGTTCCTGCGCCGGTTGCATTCGATTCCTGTTTGTAATTGTCCTTTTAACAGCGATCGCG
TATTTCGTCTCGCTCAGGCGCAATCACGAATGAATAACGGTTTGGTTGATGCGAGTGATTTTGATGACGA
GCGTAATGGCTGGCCTGTTGAACAAGTCTGGAAAGAAATGCATAAGCTTTTGCCATTCTCACCGGATTCA
GTCGTCACTCATGGTGATTTCTCACTTGATAACCTTATTTTTGACGAGGGGAAATTAATAGGTTGTATTG
ATGTTGGACGAGTCGGAATCGCAGACCGATACCAGGATCTTGCCATCCTATGGAACTGCCTCGGTGAGTT
TTCTCCTTCATTACAGAAACGGCTTTTTCAAAAATATGGTATTGATAATCCTGATATGAATAAATTGCAG
TTTCATTTGATGCTCGATGAGTTTTTCTAACTGTCAGACCAAGTTTACTCATATATACTTTAGATTGATT
TAAAACTTCATTTTTAATTTAAAAGGATCTAGGTGAAGATCCTTTTTGATAATCTCATGACCAAAATCCC
TTAACGTGAGTTTTCGTTCCACTGAGCGTCAGACCCCGTAGAAAAGATCAAAGGATCTTCTTGAGATCCT
TTTTTTCTGCGCGTAATCTGCTGCTTGCAAACAAAAAAACCACCGCTACCAGCGGTGGTTTGTTTGCCGG
ATCAAGAGCTACCAACTCTTTTTCCGAAGGTAACTGGCTTCAGCAGAGCGCAGATACCAAATACTGTTCT
TCTAGTGTAGCCGTAGTTAGGCCACCACTTCAAGAACTCTGTAGCACCGCCTACATACCTCGCTCTGCTA
ATCCTGTTACCAGTGGCTGCTGCCAGTGGCGATAAGTCGTGTCTTACCGGGTTGGACTCAAGACGATAGT
TACCGGATAAGGCGCAGCGGTCGGGCTGAACGGGGGGTTCGTGCACACAGCCCAGCTTGGAGCGAACGAC
CTACACCGAACTGAGATACCTACAGCGTGAGCTATGAGAAAGCGCCACGCTTCCCGAAGGGAGAAAGGCG
GACAGGTATCCGGTAAGCGGCAGGGTCGGAACAGGAGAGCGCACGAGGGAGCTTCCAGGGGGAAACGCCT
GGTATCTTTATAGTCCTGTCGGGTTTCGCCACCTCTGACTTGAGCGTCGATTTTTGTGATGCTCGTCAGG
GGGGCGGAGCCTATGGAAAAACGCCAGCAACGCGGCACTTTGTAACTGAGCTGTCATTTTGCTGGCCTTT
TGCTCACATGTTCTTTCCTGCGTTATCCCCTGATTCTGTGGATAACCGTATTACCGCCTTTGAGTGAGCT
GATACCGCTCGCCGCAGCCGAACGACCGAGCGCAGCGAGTCAGTGAGCGAGGAAGCGGAAGAGCGCCCAA
TACGCAAACCGCCTCTCCCCGCGCGTTGGCCGATTCATTAATGCAGCTGGCACGACAGGTTTCCCGACTG
GAAAGCGGGCAGTGAGCGCAACGCAATTAATGTGAGTTAGCTCACTCATTAGGCACCCCAGGCTTTACAC
TTTATGCTTCCGGCTCGTATGTTGTGTGGAATTGTGAGCGGATAACAATTTCACACAGGAAACAGCTATG
ACCATGATTACGCCAAGCTCGAAATTAACCCTCACTAAAGGGAACAAAAGCTGGTACCAATTCCTTGAAT
TTTCAAAAATTCTTACTTTTTTTTTGGATGGACGCAAAGAAGTTTAATAATCATATTACATGGCATTACC
ACCATATACATATCCATATCTAATCTTACTTATATGTTGTGGAAATGTAAAGAGCCCCATTATCTTAGCC
TAAAAAAACCTTCTCTTTGGAACTTTCAGTAATACGCTTAACTGCTCATTGCTATATTGAAGTACGGATT
AGAAGCCGCCGAGCGGGTGACAGCCCTCCGAAGGAAGACTCTCCTCCGTGCGTCCTCGTCTTCACCGGTC
GCGTTCCTGAAACGCAGATGTGCCTCGCGCCGCACTGCTCCGAACAATAAAGATTCTACAATACTAGCTT
TTATGGTTATGAAGAGGAAAAATTGGCAGTAACCTGGCCCCACAAACCTTCAAATGAACGAATCAAATTA
ACAACCATAGGATGATAATGCGATTAGTTTTTTAGCCTTATTTCTGGGGTAATTAATCAGCGAAGCGATG
ATTTTTGATCTATTAACAGATATATAAATGCAAAAACTGCATAACCACTTTAACTAATACTTTCAACATT
TTCGGTTTGTATTACTTCTTATTCAAATGTAATAAAAGTATCAACAAAAAATTGTTAATATACCTCTATA
CTTTAACGTCAAGGAGAAAAAACCCCGGATCGAATTCCCTACTTCATACATTTTCAATTAAGATGAGGTT
CCCATCTATTTTCACCGCTGTTGTTTTTGCTGCTTCTTCTGCTTTGGCTGCTCCAGCTAATGGTCATATG
GAAGCATGCTTAATTAAGGCGCCTTATCTCGAGGGGGGCGGATCCTTCTCCCAAAAGTTGGACATCAACT
TGTTGGATAACGTTGTCAACTCTTCATATCATGGTGAAGGTGTTTCTGGAGGTTCTGCACAGGAACTGAC
AACTATATGCGAGCAAATCCCCTCACCAACTTTAGAATCGACGCCGTACTCTTTGTCAACGACTACTATT
TTGGCCAACGGGAAGGCAATGCAAGGAGTTTTTGAATATTACAAATCAGTAACGTTTGTCAGTAATTGCG
GTTCTCACCCCTCAACAACTAGCAAAGGCAGCCCCATAAACACACAGTATGTTTTTAAGGACAATAGCTC
GACGATTGAAGGTAGATACCCATACGACGTTCCAGACTACGCTCTGCAGGCTAGTGGTGGAGGAGGCTCT
GGTGGAGGTGGTAGCGGAGGCGGAGGGTCGGCTAGCCATGAACAGAAGTTGATCTCTGAAGAAGATTTGA
TGTTAGAAAAATTTGTTGGCACCTGGAAGATCGAATCCTCTGAAAATTTTGGTGAATACTTGAAGGCTAT
CGGTGCCCCAAAAGAATTGGCTGATGCTGGTGATGCTACTACTCCAGTCTTGTACATTTCTCAAAAGGAT
GGTGATAAGATGACCGTCAAGATTGAAAACGGTCCACCAACTTTTTTGGATACCCAAGTTTCTTTCAAGT
TGGGTGAAGAATTCGACGAATTTCCATCCGATAGAAGAAAGGGTGTTAAGTCCGTTGTTAACTTGTCTGG
TGAGAAGTTGGTTTACGTTCAAAAGTGGGATGGTAAAGAAACCACTTACGTCAGAGAAATCAAGGACGGT
AAATTGGTTGTTACTTTGACCATGGGTGATGTTGTTGCTGTTAGATCTTATAGAAGGGCCTCTGAATAAT
AGAGATCTGATAACAACAGTGTAGATGTAACAAAATCGACTTTGTTCCCACTGTACTTTTAGCTCGTACA
AAATACAATATACTTTTCATTTCTCCGTAAWCAACATGTTTTCCCATGTAATATCCTTTTCTATTTTTCG
TTCCGTTACCAACTTTACACATACTTTTGCGGTATTTCACACCGCATAGATCGGCAAGTGCACAAACAAT
ACTTAAATAAATACTACTCAGTAATAACCTATTTCTTAGCATTTTTGACGAAATTTGCTATTTTGTTAGA
GTCTTTTACACCATTTGTCTCCACACCTCCGCTTACATCAACACCAATAACGCCATTTAATCTAAGCGCA
TCACCAACATTTTCTGGCGTCAGTCCACCAGCTAACATAAAATGTAAGCTTTCGGGGCTCTCTTGCCTTC
CAACCCAGTCAGAAATCGAGTTCCAATCCAAAAGTTCACCTGTCCCACCTGCTTCTGAATCAAACAAGGG
AATAAACGAATGAGGTTTCTGTGAAGCTGCACTGAGTAGTATGTTGCAGTCTTTTGGAAATACGAGTCTT
TTAATAACTGGCAAACCGAGGAACTCTTGGTATTCTTGCCACGACTCATCTCCATGCAGTTGGACGATAT
CAATGCCGTAATCATTGACCAGAGCCAAAACATCCTCCTTAGGTTGATTACGAAACACGCCAACCAAGTA
TTTCGGAGTGCCTGAACTATTTTTATATGCTTTTACAAGACTTGAAATTTTCCTTGCAATAACCGGGTCA
ATTGTTCTCTTTCTATTGGGCACACATATAATACCCAGCAAGTCAGCATCGGAATCTAGAGCACATTCTG
CGGCCTCTGTGCTCTGCAAGCCGCAAACTTTCACCAATGGACCAGAACTACCTGTGAAATTAATAACAGA
CATACTCCAAGCTGCCTTTGTGTGCTTAATCACGTATACTCACGTGCTCAATAGTCACCAATGCCCTCCC
TCTTGGCCCTCTCCTTTTCTTTTTTCGACCGAATTAATTCTTAATCGGCAAAAAAAGAAAAGCTCCGGAT
CAAGATTGTACGTAAGGTGACAAGCTATTTTTCAATAAAGAATATCTTCCACTACTGCCATCTGGCGTCA
TAACTGCAAAGTACACATATATTACGATGCTGTTCTATTAAATGCTTCCTATATTATATATATAGTAATG
TCGTGATCTATGGTGCACTCTCAGTACAATCTGCTCTGATGCCGCATAGTTAAGCCAGCCCCGACACCCG
CCAACACCCGCTGACGCGCCCTCGAGACGAAAGGGCCTCGTGATACGCCTATTTTTATAGGTTAATGTCA
TGATAATAATGGTTTCTTAGACGGATCGCTTGCCTGTAACTTACACGCGCCTCGTATCTTTTAATGATGG
AATAATTTGGGAATTTACTCTGTGTTTATTTATTTTTATGTTTTGTATTTGGATTTTAGAAAGTAAATAA
AGAAGGTAGAAGAGTTACGGAATGAAGNAAAAAAAAAAATAAACAAAGGTTTAAAAAATTTCAACAAAAA
GCGTACTTTACATATATATTTATTAGACAAGAAAAGCAGATTAAATAGATATACATTCGATTAACGATAA
GTAAAATGTAAAATCACAGGATTTTCGTGTGTGGTCTTCTACACAGACAAGATGAAACAATTCGGCATTA
ATACCTGAGAGCAGGAAGAGCAAGATAAAAGGTAGTATTTGTTGGCGATCCCCCTAGAGTCTTTTACATC
TTCGGAAAACAAAAACTATTTTTTCTTTAATTTCTTTTTTTACTTTCTATTTTTAAT
Features (pLannotate 1.2.2; 18 found; start..end, strand, type, name):
     90..194     +  promoter       AmpR promoter: bla
    195..1010    +  CDS            KanR: aminoglycoside phosphotransferase; aph(3')-Ia; confers resistance to kanamycin in bacteria or G418 (Geneticin®) in eukaryotes
   1181..1769    +  rep_origin     ori: high-copy-number ColE1/pMB1/pBR322/pUC origin of replication
   1818..1951    +  rep_origin     RSF ori (fragment): Plasmids containing the RSF 1030 origin of replication can be propagated in E. coli cells that contain additional plasmids with compatible origins.
   1953..2045    +  CDS            lacI (fragment): lac repressor; lacI; The lac repressor binds to the lac operator to inhibit transcription in E. coli. This inhibition can be relieved by adding lactose or isopropyl-β-D-thiogalactopyranoside (IPTG).
   2058..2079    +  protein_bind   CAP binding site: CAP binding activates transcription in the presence of cAMP. E. coli catabolite activator protein
   2094..2124    +  promoter       lac promoter: promoter for the E. coli lac operon
   2132..2148    +  protein_bind   lac operator: The lac repressor binds to the lac operator to inhibit transcription in E. coli. This inhibition can be relieved by adding lactose or isopropyl-β-D-thiogalactopyranoside (IPTG). lac repressor encoded by lacI
   2193..2211    +  promoter       T3 promoter: promoter for bacteriophage T3 RNA polymerase
   2445..2886    +  promoter       GAL1 promoter: S. cerevisiae GAL1; inducible promoter, regulated by Gal4
   2933..3001    +  CDS            MF(ALPHA)1 (fragment): MFAL1_YEAST - Also known as MF-ALPHA-1, MFAL1. Experimental evidence at protein level: Swiss-Prot protein existence level 1. The active factor is excreted into the culture medium by haploid cells of the alpha mating type and acts on cells of the opposite mating type (type A). It mediates the conjugation process between the two types by inhibiting the initiation of DNA synthesis in type a cells and synchronizing them with type alpha. From Saccharomyces cerevisiae (strain ATCC 204508 / S288c) (Baker's yeast).
   3137..3346    +  CDS            AGA2 (fragment): AGA2_YEAST - Experimental evidence at protein level: Swiss-Prot protein existence level 1. Receptor binding subunit of the a-agglutinin heterodimer. S.cerevisiae a and alpha cells express the complementary cell surface glycoproteins a-agglutinin and alpha-agglutinin, respectively, which interact with one another to promote cellular aggregation during mating. From Saccharomyces cerevisiae (strain ATCC 204508 / S288c) (Baker's yeast).
   3500..3916    +  CDS            UnaG: UnaG is a basic (constitutively fluorescent) green fluorescent protein published in 2013, derived from Anguilla japonica. It has low acid sensitivity. It requires the cofactor bilirubin for fluorescence.
   4088..4108    -  misc_feature   bom (fragment): basis of mobility region from pBR322
   4159..4833    -  CDS            TRP1: phosphoribosylanthranilate isomerase, required for tryptophan biosynthesis; S. cerevisiae TRP1; yeast auxotrophic marker
   4834..4981    -  promoter       TRP1 promoter: S. cerevisiae TRP1
   5119..5168    -  misc_feature   bom (fragment): basis of mobility region from pBR322
   5274..53      -  misc_feature   CEN/ARS (across the origin): S. cerevisiae CEN6 centromere fused to an autonomously replicating sequence
