[The description below was written by a language model from this plasmid's Addgene catalogue record and pLannotate feature annotations shown in this document.]
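Description:
pJYDNgp is a bacteria/yeast shuttle vector built on the pJYD yeast surface display backbone and serves as the positive control for the companion plasmid pJYDNg. In E. coli it replicates from a high-copy ColE1/pUC-type origin and is selected with kanamycin through an aph(3')-Ia cassette driven by the bla promoter. In Saccharomyces cerevisiae it is maintained as a low-copy centromeric plasmid via a CEN6/ARS element, with the TRP1 gene and its own promoter giving tryptophan-prototrophy selection. The annotation also picks up short remnants of RSF ori, lacI, lac promoter/operator, T3 promoter and bom sequences, which appear to be backbone carry-over rather than functional parts of the display cassette.

The payload is a galactose-inducible GAL1 promoter driving a fusion recorded as Aga2p-2G linker-eUnaG2. The feature table shows a fragment of the alpha-mating-factor (MFα1) sequence upstream, consistent with a secretion leader, followed by the AGA2 fragment, a gap corresponding to the long 2G linker, and then a UnaG-type coding sequence. Aga2p is the a-agglutinin subunit that anchors fusions to the yeast cell wall, so the reporter is displayed on the cell surface. eUnaG2 is an engineered form of the eel-derived green fluorescent protein that fluoresces only when it binds bilirubin, allowing expression to be monitored without antibody labelling. HA and myc tags are listed in the catalogue entry but are not annotated in the feature table. According to the record, the backbone was modified by deleting two stop codons and adding one nucleotide in the multiple cloning site, which presumably puts the reporter in frame. The catalogue size (about 5.2 kb) differs from the 5,727 nt sequenced record.
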