Addgene plasmid #162453: pJYDNgp
Purpose: Positive control plasmid for pJYDNg carrying the eUnaG2 bilirubin dependent fluorescent protein fused to the C-terminus of Aga2p protein. This plasmid contains a long 2G linker.
Depositing lab: Gideon Schreiber. Publication: An enhanced yeast display platform demonstrates the binding plasticity under various selection pressures. Zahradník J, Dey D, Marciano S, Schreiber G. bioRxiv Preprint 2020 10.1101/2020.12.16.423176.
Backbone
  Vector backbone: New backbone pJYD
  Backbone manufacturer: Dr. Jiri Zahradnik
  Backbone size w/o insert (bp): 5230
  Total vector size (bp): 5231
  Modifications to backbone: Deletion of two stop codons and the addition of one nucleotide in the MCS site.
  Vector type: Shuttle vector bacteria/yeast
  Selectable markers: TRP1
Growth in bacteria
  Bacterial resistance: Kanamycin, 50 μg/mL
  Growth temperature: 37°C
  Growth strain: DH5alpha
  Copy number: Unknown
Gene/Insert
  Gene/Insert name: Aga2p-2Glinker-eUnaG2
  Insert size (bp): 915
  Entrez Gene: AGA2 (a.k.a. YGL032C)
  Promoter: GAL1
  Tag / fusion protein: HA nad myc (C terminal on insert); eUnaG2 fluorescent protein (C terminal on insert)
  Cloning method: Unknown
  Sequencing primers: 5′ GaL1b_F primer: CCTCTATACTTTAACGTCAAGGAG
Terms and licenses: Academic/Nonprofit Terms; Industry Terms: Not Available to Industry
Depositor comments: Please visit https://www.biorxiv.org/content/10.1101/2020.12.16.423176v1 for bioRxiv preprint.
How to cite: pJYDNgp was a gift from Gideon Schreiber (Addgene plasmid # 162453 ; http://n2t.net/addgene:162453 ; RRID:Addgene_162453)
