>Addgene plasmid #162453 | pJYDNgp | depositor partial sequence | sequence record 314767 | Sequenced 3530 - 5226
CGCCAGCAACGCGGCACTTTGTAACTGAGCTGTCATTTTGCTGGCCCAGCTGGTCGACCGCGGCTAAGCA
GTACTGGTACCGTTGTGGAAATGTAAAGAGCCCCATTATCTTAGCCTAAAAAAACCTTCTCTTTGGAACT
TTCAGTAATACGCTTAACTGCTCATTGCTATATTGAAGTACGGATTAGAAGCCGCCGAGCGGGTGACAGC
CCTCCGAAGGAAGACTCTCCTCCGTGCGTCCTCGTCTTCACCGGTCGCGTTCCTGAAACGCAGATGTGCC
TCGCGCCGCACTGCTCCGAACAATAAAGATTCTACAATACTAGCTTTTATGGTTATGAAGAGGAAAAATT
GGCAGTAACCTGGCCCCACAAACCTTCAAATGAACGAATCAAATTAACAACCATAGGATGATAATGCGAT
TAGTTTTTTAGCCTTATTTCTGGGGTAATTAATCAGCGAAGCGATGATTTTTGATCTATTAACAGATATA
TAAATGCAAAAACTGCATAACCACTTTAACTAATACTTTCAACATTTTCGGTTTGTATTACTTCTTATTC
AAATGTAATAAAAGTATCAACAAAAAATTGTTAATATACCTCTATACTTTAACGTCAAGGAGAAAAAACC
CCGGATCGAATTCCCTACTTCATACATTTTCAATTAAGATGAGGTTCCCATCTATTTTCACCGCTGTTGT
TTTTGCTGCTTCTTCTGCTTTGGCTGCTCCAGCTAATGGTCATATGGAAGCATGCTTAATTAAGGCGCCT
TATCTCGAGGGGGGCGGATCCTTCTCCCAAAAGTTGGACATCAACTTGTTGGATAACGTTGTCAACTCTT
CATATCATGGTGAAGGTGTTTCTGGAGGTTCTGCACAGGAACTGACAACTATATGCGAGCAAATCCCCTC
ACCAACTTTAGAATCGACGCCGTACTCTTTGTCAACGACTACTATTTTGGCCAACGGGAAGGCAATGCAA
GGAGTTTTTGAATATTACAAATCAGTAACGTTTGTCAGTAATTGCGGTTCTCACCCCTCAACAACTAGCA
AAGGCAGCCCCATAAACACACAGTATGTTTTTAAGGACAATAGCTCGACGATTGAAGGTAGATACCCATA
CGACGTTCCAGACTACGCTCTGCAGGCTAGTGGTGGAGGAGGCTCTGGTGGAGGTGGTAGCGGAGGCGGA
GGGTCGGCTAGCCATGAACAGAAGTTGATCTCTGAAGAAGATTTGATGTTAGAAAAATTTGTTGGCACCT
GGAAGATCGAATCCTCTGAAAATTTTGGTGAATACTTGAAGGCTATCGGTGCCCCAAAAGAATTGGCTGA
TGCTGGTGATGCTACTACTCCAGTCTTGTACATTTCTCAAAAGGATGGTGATAAGATGACCGTCAAGATT
GAAAACGGTCCACCAACTTTTTTGGATACCCAAGTTTCTTTCAAGTTGGGTGAAGAATTCGACGAATTTC
CATCCGATAGAAGAAAGGGTGTTAAGTCCGTTGTTAACTTGTCTGGTGAGAAGTTGGTTTACGTTCAAAA
GTGGGATGGTAAAGAAACCACTTACGTCAGAGAAATCAAGGACGGTAAATTGGTTGTTACTTTGACCATG
GGTGATGTTGTTGCTGTTAGATCTTATAGAAGGGCCTCTGAATAATAGAGATCTGATAACAACAGTGTAG
ATGTAACAAAATCGAC
